Addgene plasmid #163526: pCMV_Anc689-nCas9
Purpose: Mammalian CG-to-GC base editing
Depositing lab: David Liu. Depositing organization: Broad Institute. Publication: Efficient C*G-to-G*C base editors developed using CRISPRi screens, target-library analysis, and machine learning. Koblan LW, Arbab M, Shen MW, Hussmann JA, Anzalone AV, Doman JL, Newby GA, Yang D, Mok B, Replogle JM, Xu A, Sisley TA, Weissman JS, Adamson B, Liu DR. Nat Biotechnol. 2021 Jun 28. pii: 10.1038/s41587-021-00938-z. doi: 10.1038/s41587-021-00938-z. PubMed 34183861.
Backbone
  Vector backbone: pCMV
  Vector type: Mammalian Expression, CRISPR
Growth in bacteria
  Bacterial resistance: Ampicillin, 100 μg/mL
  Growth temperature: 37°C
  Growth strain: NEB Stable
  Copy number: High Copy
Gene/Insert
  Gene/Insert name: Anc689-nCas9
  Species: H. sapiens (human)
  Mutation: nCas9 (D10A)
  Cloning method: Gibson Cloning
Terms and licenses: Academic/Nonprofit Terms; Industry Terms: Not Available to Industry
How to cite: pCMV_Anc689-nCas9 was a gift from David Liu (Addgene plasmid # 163526 ; http://n2t.net/addgene:163526 ; RRID:Addgene_163526)
