[The description below was written by a language model from this plasmid's Addgene catalogue record and pLannotate feature annotations shown in this document.]
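Description:
pCMV_Anc689-nCas9 is a mammalian expression plasmid of about 8.4 kb, built on a pCMV backbone and intended for CG-to-GC base editing in mammalian cells. It is maintained in E. coli through a high-copy ColE1/pUC-type origin and selected with ampicillin via a β-lactamase gene under its own promoter. Short remnants of lac regulatory elements, an SV40 promoter fragment, a pBluescript polylinker fragment and a pBR322 bom fragment are backbone leftovers with no evident role in the construct's function.

The payload is one open reading frame driven by the human cytomegalovirus immediate-early enhancer and promoter (the enhancer annotation sits at the end of the linear record and wraps around to the promoter at the start) and terminated by the bovine growth hormone polyadenylation signal. A T7 promoter lies between the CMV promoter and the coding region, which could permit in vitro transcription. The reading frame begins with a cytidine deaminase domain that the automated annotation matches to rat APOBEC1; the name Anc689 suggests this is an APOBEC1-related variant rather than the native rat enzyme, although the record does not describe its origin. The catalogue lists the insert species as human, which does not match either annotated component. After a gap consistent with a linker, the deaminase is followed by Streptococcus pyogenes Cas9, annotated in two adjoining segments and carrying D10A, which makes it a nickase that cuts only one DNA strand.

No uracil glycosylase inhibitor, nuclear localization signals or guide RNA cassette are annotated, so a guide RNA would presumably have to be supplied separately. When targeted by a guide, the fusion deaminates cytosines in the exposed strand while nicking the opposite one, and it is used for programmable C•G-to-G•C editing.
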