Features (pLannotate 1.2.2; 17 found; start..end, strand, type, name):
      1..204     +  promoter       CMV promoter: human cytomegalovirus (CMV) immediate early promoter
    246..264     +  promoter       T7 promoter: promoter for bacteriophage T7 RNA polymerase
    335..1018    +  CDS            Apobec1: ABEC1_RAT - Experimental evidence at protein level: Swiss-Prot protein existence level 1. Catalytic component of the apolipoprotein B mRNA editing enzyme complex which is responsible for the postranscriptional editing of a CAA codon for Gln to a UAA codon for stop in the APOB mRNA. May also play a role in the epigenetic regulation of gene expression by participating in DNA demethylation. From Rattus norvegicus (Rat).
   1115..2716    +  CDS            dCas9(N): N-terminal portion of catalytically inactive Streptococcus pyogenes dCas9 carrying the D10A mutation (Zetsche et al., 2015)
   2717..5211    +  CDS            Cas9(C) (fragment): C-terminal portion of Streptococcus pyogenes Cas9 (Zetsche et al., 2015)
   5333..5557    +  polyA_signal   bGH poly(A) signal: bovine growth hormone polyadenylation signal
   5561..5582    +  promoter       SV40 promoter (fragment): SV40 enhancer and early promoter
   5587..5603    +  misc_feature   MCS (fragment): pBluescript multiple cloning site
   5652..5668    -  protein_bind   lac operator: The lac repressor binds to the lac operator to inhibit transcription in E. coli. This inhibition can be relieved by adding lactose or isopropyl-β-D-thiogalactopyranoside (IPTG). lac repressor encoded by lacI
   5676..5706    -  promoter       lac promoter: promoter for the E. coli lac operon
   5721..5742    -  protein_bind   CAP binding site: CAP binding activates transcription in the presence of cAMP. E. coli catabolite activator protein
   5755..5847    -  CDS            lacI (fragment): lac repressor; lacI; The lac repressor binds to the lac operator to inhibit transcription in E. coli. This inhibition can be relieved by adding lactose or isopropyl-β-D-thiogalactopyranoside (IPTG).
   6030..6618    -  rep_origin     ori: high-copy-number ColE1/pMB1/pBR322/pUC origin of replication
   6789..7649    -  CDS            AmpR: β-lactamase; bla; confers resistance to ampicillin, carbenicillin, and related antibiotics
   7650..7754    -  promoter       AmpR promoter: bla
   7825..7869    -  misc_feature   bom (fragment): basis of mobility region from pBR322
   8024..8403    +  enhancer       CMV enhancer: human cytomegalovirus immediate early enhancer
>Addgene plasmid #163526 | pCMV_Anc689-nCas9 | addgene full sequence | sequence record 320189 | Addgene NGS Result
GTGATGCGGTTTTGGCAGTACATCAATGGGCGTGGATAGCGGTTTGACTCACGGGGATTTCCAAGTCTCC
ACCCCATTGACGTCAATGGGAGTTTGTTTTGGCACCAAAATCAACGGGACTTTCCAAAATGTCGTAACAA
CTCCGCCCCATTGACGCAAATGGGCGGTAGGCGTGTACGGTGGGAGGTCTATATAAGCAGAGCTGGTTTA
GTGAACCGTCAGATCCGCTAGAGATCCGCGGCCGCTAATACGACTCACTATAGGGAGAGCCGCCACCATG
AAACGGACAGCCGACGGAAGCGAGTTCGAGTCACCAAAGAAGAAGCGGAAAGTCTCCTCAGAGACTGGGC
CTGTCGCAGTGGACCCAACCCTGAGGAGACGGATTGAGCCCCATGAATTTGAAGTGTTCTTTGACCCAAG
GGAGCTGAGGAAGGAGACATGCCTGCTGTACGAGATCAAGTGGGGCACAAGCCACAAGATCTGGCGCCAC
AGCTCCAAGAACACCACAAAGCACGTGGAAGTGAATTTCATCGAGAAGTTTACCTCCGAGCGGCACTTCT
GCCCCTCTACCAGCTGTTCCATCACATGGTTTCTGTCTTGGAGCCCTTGCGGCGAGTGTTCCAAGGCCAT
CACCGAGTTCCTGTCTCAGCACCCTAACGTGACCCTGGTCATCTACGTGGCCCGGCTGTATCACCACATG
GACCAGCAGAACAGGCAGGGCCTGCGCGATCTGGTGAATTCTGGCGTGACCATCCAGATCATGACAGCCC
CAGAGTACGACTATTGCTGGCGGAACTTCGTGAATTATCCACCTGGCAAGGAGGCACACTGGCCAAGATA
CCCACCCCTGTGGATGAAGCTGTATGCACTGGAGCTGCACGCAGGAATCCTGGGCCTGCCTCCATGTCTG
AATATCCTGCGGAGAAAGCAGCCCCAGCTGACATTTTTCACCATTGCTCTGCAGTCTTGTCACTATCAGC
GGCTGCCTCCTCATATTCTGTGGGCCACAGGCCTGAAGTCTGGAGGATCTAGCGGAGGATCCTCTGGCAG
CGAGACACCAGGAACAAGCGAGTCAGCAACACCAGAGAGCAGTGGCGGCAGCAGCGGCGGCAGCGACAAG
AAGTACAGCATCGGCCTGGCCATCGGCACCAACTCTGTGGGCTGGGCCGTGATCACCGACGAGTACAAGG
TGCCCAGCAAGAAATTCAAGGTGCTGGGCAACACCGACCGGCACAGCATCAAGAAGAACCTGATCGGAGC
CCTGCTGTTCGACAGCGGCGAAACAGCCGAGGCCACCCGGCTGAAGAGAACCGCCAGAAGAAGATACACC
AGACGGAAGAACCGGATCTGCTATCTGCAAGAGATCTTCAGCAACGAGATGGCCAAGGTGGACGACAGCT
TCTTCCACAGACTGGAAGAGTCCTTCCTGGTGGAAGAGGATAAGAAGCACGAGCGGCACCCCATCTTCGG
CAACATCGTGGACGAGGTGGCCTACCACGAGAAGTACCCCACCATCTACCACCTGAGAAAGAAACTGGTG
GACAGCACCGACAAGGCCGACCTGCGGCTGATCTATCTGGCCCTGGCCCACATGATCAAGTTCCGGGGCC
ACTTCCTGATCGAGGGCGACCTGAACCCCGACAACAGCGACGTGGACAAGCTGTTCATCCAGCTGGTGCA
GACCTACAACCAGCTGTTCGAGGAAAACCCCATCAACGCCAGCGGCGTGGACGCCAAGGCCATCCTGTCT
GCCAGACTGAGCAAGAGCAGACGGCTGGAAAATCTGATCGCCCAGCTGCCCGGCGAGAAGAAGAATGGCC
TGTTCGGAAACCTGATTGCCCTGAGCCTGGGCCTGACCCCCAACTTCAAGAGCAACTTCGACCTGGCCGA
GGATGCCAAACTGCAGCTGAGCAAGGACACCTACGACGACGACCTGGACAACCTGCTGGCCCAGATCGGC
GACCAGTACGCCGACCTGTTTCTGGCCGCCAAGAACCTGTCCGACGCCATCCTGCTGAGCGACATCCTGA
GAGTGAACACCGAGATCACCAAGGCCCCCCTGAGCGCCTCTATGATCAAGAGATACGACGAGCACCACCA
GGACCTGACCCTGCTGAAAGCTCTCGTGCGGCAGCAGCTGCCTGAGAAGTACAAAGAGATTTTCTTCGAC
CAGAGCAAGAACGGCTACGCCGGCTACATTGACGGCGGAGCCAGCCAGGAAGAGTTCTACAAGTTCATCA
AGCCCATCCTGGAAAAGATGGACGGCACCGAGGAACTGCTCGTGAAGCTGAACAGAGAGGACCTGCTGCG
GAAGCAGCGGACCTTCGACAACGGCAGCATCCCCCACCAGATCCACCTGGGAGAGCTGCACGCCATTCTG
CGGCGGCAGGAAGATTTTTACCCATTCCTGAAGGACAACCGGGAAAAGATCGAGAAGATCCTGACCTTCC
GCATCCCCTACTACGTGGGCCCTCTGGCCAGGGGAAACAGCAGATTCGCCTGGATGACCAGAAAGAGCGA
GGAAACCATCACCCCCTGGAACTTCGAGGAAGTGGTGGACAAGGGCGCTTCCGCCCAGAGCTTCATCGAG
CGGATGACCAACTTCGATAAGAACCTGCCCAACGAGAAGGTGCTGCCCAAGCACAGCCTGCTGTACGAGT
ACTTCACCGTGTATAACGAGCTGACCAAAGTGAAATACGTGACCGAGGGAATGAGAAAGCCCGCCTTCCT
GAGCGGCGAGCAGAAAAAGGCCATCGTGGACCTGCTGTTCAAGACCAACCGGAAAGTGACCGTGAAGCAG
CTGAAAGAGGACTACTTCAAGAAAATCGAGTGCTTCGACTCCGTGGAAATCTCCGGCGTGGAAGATCGGT
TCAACGCCTCCCTGGGCACATACCACGATCTGCTGAAAATTATCAAGGACAAGGACTTCCTGGACAATGA
GGAAAACGAGGACATTCTGGAAGATATCGTGCTGACCCTGACACTGTTTGAGGACAGAGAGATGATCGAG
GAACGGCTGAAAACCTATGCCCACCTGTTCGACGACAAAGTGATGAAGCAGCTGAAGCGGCGGAGATACA
CCGGCTGGGGCAGGCTGAGCCGGAAGCTGATCAACGGCATCCGGGACAAGCAGTCCGGCAAGACAATCCT
GGATTTCCTGAAGTCCGACGGCTTCGCCAACAGAAACTTCATGCAGCTGATCCACGACGACAGCCTGACC
TTTAAAGAGGACATCCAGAAAGCCCAGGTGTCCGGCCAGGGCGATAGCCTGCACGAGCACATTGCCAATC
TGGCCGGCAGCCCCGCCATTAAGAAGGGCATCCTGCAGACAGTGAAGGTGGTGGACGAGCTCGTGAAAGT
GATGGGCCGGCACAAGCCCGAGAACATCGTGATCGAAATGGCCAGAGAGAACCAGACCACCCAGAAGGGA
CAGAAGAACAGCCGCGAGAGAATGAAGCGGATCGAAGAGGGCATCAAAGAGCTGGGCAGCCAGATCCTGA
AAGAACACCCCGTGGAAAACACCCAGCTGCAGAACGAGAAGCTGTACCTGTACTACCTGCAGAATGGGCG
GGATATGTACGTGGACCAGGAACTGGACATCAACCGGCTGTCCGACTACGATGTGGACCATATCGTGCCT
CAGAGCTTTCTGAAGGACGACTCCATCGACAACAAGGTGCTGACCAGAAGCGACAAGAACCGGGGCAAGA
GCGACAACGTGCCCTCCGAAGAGGTCGTGAAGAAGATGAAGAACTACTGGCGGCAGCTGCTGAACGCCAA
GCTGATTACCCAGAGAAAGTTCGACAATCTGACCAAGGCCGAGAGAGGCGGCCTGAGCGAACTGGATAAG
GCCGGCTTCATCAAGAGACAGCTGGTGGAAACCCGGCAGATCACAAAGCACGTGGCACAGATCCTGGACT
CCCGGATGAACACTAAGTACGACGAGAATGACAAGCTGATCCGGGAAGTGAAAGTGATCACCCTGAAGTC
CAAGCTGGTGTCCGATTTCCGGAAGGATTTCCAGTTTTACAAAGTGCGCGAGATCAACAACTACCACCAC
GCCCACGACGCCTACCTGAACGCCGTCGTGGGAACCGCCCTGATCAAAAAGTACCCTAAGCTGGAAAGCG
AGTTCGTGTACGGCGACTACAAGGTGTACGACGTGCGGAAGATGATCGCCAAGAGCGAGCAGGAAATCGG
CAAGGCTACCGCCAAGTACTTCTTCTACAGCAACATCATGAACTTTTTCAAGACCGAGATTACCCTGGCC
AACGGCGAGATCCGGAAGCGGCCTCTGATCGAGACAAACGGCGAAACCGGGGAGATCGTGTGGGATAAGG
GCCGGGATTTTGCCACCGTGCGGAAAGTGCTGAGCATGCCCCAAGTGAATATCGTGAAAAAGACCGAGGT
GCAGACAGGCGGCTTCAGCAAAGAGTCTATCCTGCCCAAGAGGAACAGCGATAAGCTGATCGCCAGAAAG
AAGGACTGGGACCCTAAGAAGTACGGCGGCTTCGACAGCCCCACCGTGGCCTATTCTGTGCTGGTGGTGG
CCAAAGTGGAAAAGGGCAAGTCCAAGAAACTGAAGAGTGTGAAAGAGCTGCTGGGGATCACCATCATGGA
AAGAAGCAGCTTCGAGAAGAATCCCATCGACTTTCTGGAAGCCAAGGGCTACAAAGAAGTGAAAAAGGAC
CTGATCATCAAGCTGCCTAAGTACTCCCTGTTCGAGCTGGAAAACGGCCGGAAGAGAATGCTGGCCTCTG
CCGGCGAACTGCAGAAGGGAAACGAACTGGCCCTGCCCTCCAAATATGTGAACTTCCTGTACCTGGCCAG
CCACTATGAGAAGCTGAAGGGCTCCCCCGAGGATAATGAGCAGAAACAGCTGTTTGTGGAACAGCACAAG
CACTACCTGGACGAGATCATCGAGCAGATCAGCGAGTTCTCCAAGAGAGTGATCCTGGCCGACGCTAATC
TGGACAAAGTGCTGTCCGCCTACAACAAGCACCGGGATAAGCCCATCAGAGAGCAGGCCGAGAATATCAT
CCACCTGTTTACCCTGACCAATCTGGGAGCCCCTGCCGCCTTCAAGTACTTTGACACCACCATCGACCGG
AAGAGGTACACCAGCACCAAAGAGGTGCTGGACGCCACCCTGATCCACCAGAGCATCACCGGCCTGTACG
AGACACGGATCGACCTGTCTCAGCTGGGAGGTGACTCTGGCGGCTCAAAAAGAACCGCCGACGGCAGCGA
ATTCGAGCCCAAGAAGAAGAGGAAAGTCTAACCGGTCATCATCACCATCACCATTGAGTTTAAACCCGCT
GATCAGCCTCGACTGTGCCTTCTAGTTGCCAGCCATCTGTTGTTTGCCCCTCCCCCGTGCCTTCCTTGAC
CCTGGAAGGTGCCACTCCCACTGTCCTTTCCTAATAAAATGAGGAAATTGCATCGCATTGTCTGAGTAGG
TGTCATTCTATTCTGGGGGGTGGGGTGGGGCAGGACAGCAAGGGGGAGGATTGGGAAGACAATAGCAGGC
ATGCTGGGGATGCGGTGGGCTCTATGGCTTCTGAGGCGGAAAGAACCAGCTGGGGCTCGATACCGTCGAC
CTCTAGCTAGAGCTTGGCGTAATCATGGTCATAGCTGTTTCCTGTGTGAAATTGTTATCCGCTCACAATT
CCACACAACATACGAGCCGGAAGCATAAAGTGTAAAGCCTAGGGTGCCTAATGAGTGAGCTAACTCACAT
TAATTGCGTTGCGCTCACTGCCCGCTTTCCAGTCGGGAAACCTGTCGTGCCAGCTGCATTAATGAATCGG
CCAACGCGCGGGGAGAGGCGGTTTGCGTATTGGGCGCTCTTCCGCTTCCTCGCTCACTGACTCGCTGCGC
TCGGTCGTTCGGCTGCGGCGAGCGGTATCAGCTCACTCAAAGGCGGTAATACGGTTATCCACAGAATCAG
GGGATAACGCAGGAAAGAACATGTGAGCAAAAGGCCAGCAAAAGGCCAGGAACCGTAAAAAGGCCGCGTT
GCTGGCGTTTTTCCATAGGCTCCGCCCCCCTGACGAGCATCACAAAAATCGACGCTCAAGTCAGAGGTGG
CGAAACCCGACAGGACTATAAAGATACCAGGCGTTTCCCCCTGGAAGCTCCCTCGTGCGCTCTCCTGTTC
CGACCCTGCCGCTTACCGGATACCTGTCCGCCTTTCTCCCTTCGGGAAGCGTGGCGCTTTCTCATAGCTC
ACGCTGTAGGTATCTCAGTTCGGTGTAGGTCGTTCGCTCCAAGCTGGGCTGTGTGCACGAACCCCCCGTT
CAGCCCGACCGCTGCGCCTTATCCGGTAACTATCGTCTTGAGTCCAACCCGGTAAGACACGACTTATCGC
CACTGGCAGCAGCCACTGGTAACAGGATTAGCAGAGCGAGGTATGTAGGCGGTGCTACAGAGTTCTTGAA
GTGGTGGCCTAACTACGGCTACACTAGAAGAACAGTATTTGGTATCTGCGCTCTGCTGAAGCCAGTTACC
TTCGGAAAAAGAGTTGGTAGCTCTTGATCCGGCAAACAAACCACCGCTGGTAGCGGTGGTTTTTTTGTTT
GCAAGCAGCAGATTACGCGCAGAAAAAAAGGATCTCAAGAAGATCCTTTGATCTTTTCTACGGGGTCTGA
CACTCAGTGGAACGAAAACTCACGTTAAGGGATTTTGGTCATGAGATTATCAAAAAGGATCTTCACCTAG
ATCCTTTTAAATTAAAAATGAAGTTTTAAATCAATCTAAAGTATATATGAGTAAACTTGGTCTGACAGTT
ACCAATGCTTAATCAGTGAGGCACCTATCTCAGCGATCTGTCTATTTCGTTCATCCATAGTTGCCTGACT
CCCCGTCGTGTAGATAACTACGATACGGGAGGGCTTACCATCTGGCCCCAGTGCTGCAATGATACCGCGA
GACCCACGCTCACCGGCTCCAGATTTATCAGCAATAAACCAGCCAGCCGGAAGGGCCGAGCGCAGAAGTG
GTCCTGCAACTTTATCCGCCTCCATCCAGTCTATTAATTGTTGCCGGGAAGCTAGAGTAAGTAGTTCGCC
AGTTAATAGTTTGCGCAACGTTGTTGCCATTGCTACAGGCATCGTGGTGTCACGCTCGTCGTTTGGTATG
GCTTCATTCAGCTCCGGTTCCCAACGATCAAGGCGAGTTACATGATCCCCCATGTTGTGCAAAAAAGCGG
TTAGCTCCTTCGGTCCTCCGATCGTTGTCAGAAGTAAGTTGGCCGCAGTGTTATCACTCATGGTTATGGC
AGCACTGCATAATTCTCTTACTGTCATGCCATCCGTAAGATGCTTTTCTGTGACTGGTGAGTACTCAACC
AAGTCATTCTGAGAATAGTGTATGCGGCGACCGAGTTGCTCTTGCCCGGCGTCAATACGGGATAATACCG
CGCCACATAGCAGAACTTTAAAAGTGCTCATCATTGGAAAACGTTCTTCGGGGCGAAAACTCTCAAGGAT
CTTACCGCTGTTGAGATCCAGTTCGATGTAACCCACTCGTGCACCCAACTGATCTTCAGCATCTTTTACT
TTCACCAGCGTTTCTGGGTGAGCAAAAACAGGAAGGCAAAATGCCGCAAAAAAGGGAATAAGGGCGACAC
GGAAATGTTGAATACTCATACTCTTCCTTTTTCAATATTATTGAAGCATTTATCAGGGTTATTGTCTCAT
GAGCGGATACATATTTGAATGTATTTAGAAAAATAAACAAATAGGGGTTCCGCGCACATTTCCCCGAAAA
GTGCCACCTGACGTCGACGGATCGGGAGATCGATCTCCCGATCCCCTAGGGTCGACTCTCAGTACAATCT
GCTCTGATGCCGCATAGTTAAGCCAGTATCTGCTCCCTGCTTGTGTGTTGGAGGTCGCTGAGTAGTGCGC
GAGCAAAATTTAAGCTACAACAAGGCAAGGCTTGACCGACAATTGCATGAAGAATCTGCTTAGGGTTAGG
CGTTTTGCGCTGCTTCGCGATGTACGGGCCAGATATACGCGTTGACATTGATTATTGACTAGTTATTAAT
AGTAATCAATTACGGGGTCATTAGTTCATAGCCCATATATGGAGTTCCGCGTTACATAACTTACGGTAAA
TGGCCCGCCTGGCTGACCGCCCAACGACCCCCGCCCATTGACGTCAATAATGACGTATGTTCCCATAGTA
ACGCCAATAGGGACTTTCCATTGACGTCAATGGGTGGAGTATTTACGGTAAACTGCCCACTTGGCAGTAC
ATCAAGTGTATCATATGCCAAGTACGCCCCCTATTGACGTCAATGACGGTAAATGGCCCGCCTGGCATTA
TGCCCAGTACATGACCTTATGGGACTTTCCTACTTGGCAGTACATCTACGTATTAGTCATCGCTATTACC
ATG
